>Addgene plasmid #76613 | DGKI gRNA (BRDN0001144797) | addgene full sequence | sequence record 186172 | Addgene Assembled Sequence
CCCGGGTGCAAAGATGGATAAAGTTTTAAACAGAGAGGAATCTTTGCAGCTAATGGACCTTCTAGGTCTT
GAAAGGAGTGGGAATTGGCTCCGGTGCCCGTCAGTGGGCAGAGCGCACATCGCCCACAGTCCCCGAGAAG
TTGGGGGGAGGGGTCGGCAATTGATCCGGTGCCTAGAGAAGGTGGCGCGGGGTAAACTGGGAAAGTGATG
TCGTGTACTGGCTCCGCCTTTTTCCCGAGGGTGGGGGAGAACCGTATATAAGTGCAGTAGTCGCCGTGAA
CGTTCTTTTTCGCAACGGGTTTGCCGCCAGAACACAGGTAAGTGCCGTGTGTGGTTCCCGCGGGCCTGGC
CTCTTTACGGGTTATGGCCCTTGCGTGCCTTGAATTACTTCCACCTGGCTGCAGTACGTGATTCTTGATC
CCGAGCTTCGGGTTGGAAGTGGGTGGGAGAGTTCGAGGCCTTGCGCTTAAGGAGCCCCTTCGCCTCGTGC
TTGAGTTGAGGCCTGGCCTGGGCGCTGGGGCCGCCGCGTGCGAATCTGGTGGCACCTTCGCGCCTGTCTC
GCTGCTTTCGATAAGTCTCTAGCCATTTAAAATTTTTGATGACCTGCTGCGACGCTTTTTTTCTGGCAAG
ATAGTCTTGTAAATGCGGGCCAAGATCTGCACACTGGTATTTCGGTTTTTGGGGCCGCGGGCGGCGACGG
GGCCCGTGCGTCCCAGCGCACATGTTCGGCGAGGCGGGGCCTGCGAGCGCGGCCACCGAGAATCGGACGG
GGGTAGTCTCAAGCTGGCCGGCCTGCTCTGGTGCCTGGCCTCGCGCCGCCGTGTATCGCCCCGCCCTGGG
CGGCAAGGCTGGCCCGGTCGGCACCAGTTGCGTGAGCGGAAAGATGGCCGCTTCCCGGCCCTGCTGCAGG
GAGCTCAAAATGGAGGACGCGGCGCTCGGGAGAGCGGGCGGGTGAGTCACCCACACAAAGGAAAAGGGCC
TTTCCGTCCTCAGCCGTCGCTTCATGTGACTCCACGGAGTACCGGGCGCCGTCCAGGCACCTCGATTAGT
TCTCGAGCTTTTGGAGTACGTCGTCTTTAGGTTGGGGGGAGGGGTTTTATGCGATGGAGTTTCCCCACAC
TGAGTGGGTGGAGACTGAAGTTAGGCCAGCTTGGCACTTGATGTAATTCTCCTTGGAATTTGCCCTTTTT
GAGTTTGGATCTTGGTTCATTCTCAAGCCTCAGACAGTGGTTCAAAGTTTTTTTCTTCCATTTCAGGTGT
CGTGACGTACGGCCACCATGACCGAGTACAAGCCCACGGTGCGCCTCGCCACCCGCGACGACGTCCCCAG
GGCCGTACGCACCCTCGCCGCCGCGTTCGCCGACTACCCCGCCACGCGCCACACCGTCGATCCGGACCGC
CACATCGAGCGGGTCACCGAGCTGCAAGAACTCTTCCTCACGCGCGTCGGGCTCGACATCGGCAAGGTGT
GGGTCGCGGACGACGGCGCCGCCGTGGCGGTCTGGACCACGCCGGAGAGCGTCGAAGCGGGGGCGGTGTT
CGCCGAGATCGGCCCGCGCATGGCCGAGTTGAGCGGTTCCCGGCTGGCCGCGCAGCAACAGATGGAAGGC
CTCCTGGCGCCGCACCGGCCCAAGGAGCCCGCGTGGTTCCTGGCCACCGTCGGAGTCTCGCCCGACCACC
AGGGCAAGGGTCTGGGCAGCGCCGTCGTGCTCCCCGGAGTGGAGGCGGCCGAGCGCGCCGGGGTGCCCGC
CTTCCTGGAGACCTCCGCGCCCCGCAACCTCCCCTTCTACGAGCGGCTCGGCTTCACCGTCACCGCCGAC
GTCGAGGTGCCCGAAGGACCGCGCACCTGGTGCATGACCCGCAAGCCCGGTGCCTGAACGCGTTAAGTCG
ACAATCAACCTCTGGATTACAAAATTTGTGAAAGATTGACTGGTATTCTTAACTATGTTGCTCCTTTTAC
GCTATGTGGATACGCTGCTTTAATGCCTTTGTATCATGCTATTGCTTCCCGTATGGCTTTCATTTTCTCC
TCCTTGTATAAATCCTGGTTGCTGTCTCTTTATGAGGAGTTGTGGCCCGTTGTCAGGCAACGTGGCGTGG
TGTGCACTGTGTTTGCTGACGCAACCCCCACTGGTTGGGGCATTGCCACCACCTGTCAGCTCCTTTCCGG
GACTTTCGCTTTCCCCCTCCCTATTGCCACGGCGGAACTCATCGCCGCCTGCCTTGCCCGCTGCTGGACA
GGGGCTCGGCTGTTGGGCACTGACAATTCCGTGGTGTTGTCGGGGAAATCATCGTCCTTTCCTTGGCTGC
TCGCCTGTGTTGCCACCTGGATTCTGCGCGGGACGTCCTTCTGCTACGTCCCTTCGGCCCTCAATCCAGC
GGACCTTCCTTCCCGCGGCCTGCTGCCGGCTCTGCGGCCTCTTCCGCGTCTTCGCCTTCGCCCTCAGACG
AGTCGGATCTCCCTTTGGGCCGCCTCCCCGCGTCGACTTTAAGACCAATGACTTACAAGGCAGCTGTAGA
TCTTAGCCACTTTTTAAAAGAAAAGGGGGGACTGGAAGGGCTAATTCACTCCCAACGAAGACAAGATCTG
CTTTTTGCTTGTACTGGGTCTCTCTGGTTAGACCAGATCTGAGCCTGGGAGCTCTCTGGCTAACTAGGGA
ACCCACTGCTTAAGCCTCAATAAAGCTTGCCTTGAGTGCTTCAAGTAGTGTGTGCCCGTCTGTTGTGTGA
CTCTGGTAACTAGAGATCCCTCAGACCCTTTTAGTCAGTGTGGAAAATCTCTAGCAGTACGTATAGTAGT
TCATGTCATCTTATTATTCAGTATTTATAACTTGCAAAGAAATGAATATCAGAGAGTGAGAGGAACTTGT
TTATTGCAGCTTATAATGGTTACAAATAAAGCAATAGCATCACAAATTTCACAAATAAAGCATTTTTTTC
ACTGCATTCTAGTTGTGGTTTGTCCAAACTCATCAATGTATCTTATCATGTCTGGCTCTAGCTATCCCGC
CCCTAACTCCGCCCATCCCGCCCCTAACTCCGCCCAGTTCCGCCCATTCTCCGCCCCATGGCTGACTAAT
TTTTTTTATTTATGCAGAGGCCGAGGCCGCCTCGGCCTCTGAGCTATTCCAGAAGTAGTGAGGAGGCTTT
TTTGGAGGCCTAGGGACGTACCCAATTCGCCCTATAGTGAGTCGTATTACGCGCGCTCACTGGCCGTCGT
TTTACAACGTCGTGACTGGGAAAACCCTGGCGTTACCCAACTTAATCGCCTTGCAGCACATCCCCCTTTC
GCCAGCTGGCGTAATAGCGAAGAGGCCCGCACCGATCGCCCTTCCCAACAGTTGCGCAGCCTGAATGGCG
AATGGG
[124 nt withheld, positions 3367-3490]
C
[91 nt withheld, positions 3492-3582]
A
[49 nt withheld, positions 3584-3632]
CCTTTGACGTTGGAGTCCACGTTCTTT
[37 nt withheld, positions 3660-3696]
ACCCTATCTCGGTCTATTCTTTTGATTTATAAGGGATTTTGCCGATTTCGGCCTATTGGTTAAAAAATGA
GCTGATTTAACAAAAATTTAACGCGAATTTTAACAAAATATTAACGCTTACAATTTAGGTGGCACTTTTC
GGGGAAATGTGCGCGGAACCCCTATTTGTTTATTTTTCTAAATACATTCAAATATGTATCCGCTCATGAG
ACAATAACCCTGATAAATGCTTCAATAATATTGAAAAAGGAAGAGTATGAGTATTCAACATTTCCGTGTC
GCCCTTATTCCCTTTTTTGCGGCATTTTGCCTTCCTGTTTTTGCTCACCCAGAAACGCTGGTGAAAGTAA
AAGATGCTGAAGATCAGTTGGGTGCACGAGTGGGTTACATCGAACTGGATCTCAACAGCGGTAAGATCCT
TGAGAGTTTTCGCCCCGAAGAACGTTTTCCAATGATGAGCACTTTTAAAGTTCTGCTATGTGGCGCGGTA
TTATCCCGTATTGACGCCGGGCAAGAGCAACTCGGTCGCCGCATACACTATTCTCAGAATGACTTGGTTG
AGTACTCACCAGTCACAGAAAAGCATCTTACGGATGGCATGACAGTAAGAGAATTATGCAGTGCTGCCAT
AACCATGAGTGATAACACTGCGGCCAACTTACTTCTGACAACGATCGGAGGACCGAAGGAGCTAACCGCT
TTTTTGCACAACATGGGGGATCATGTAACTCGCCTTGATCGTTGGGAACCGGAGCTGAATGAAGCCATAC
CAAACGACGAGCGTGACACCACGATGCCTGTAGCAATGGCAACAACGTTGCGCAAACTATTAACTGGCGA
ACTACTTACTCTAGCTTCCCGGCAACAATTAATAGACTGGATGGAGGCGGATAAAGTTGCAGGACCACTT
CTGCGCTCGGCCCTTCCGGCTGGCTGGTTTATTGCTGATAAATCTGGAGCCGGTGAGCGTGGGTCTCGCG
GTATCATTGCAGCACTGGGGCCAGATGGTAAGCCCTCCCGTATCGTAGTTATCTACACGACGGGGAGTCA
GGCAACTATGGATGAACGAAATAGACAGATCGCTGAGATAGGTGCCTCACTGATTAAGCATTGGTAACTG
TCAGACCAAGTTTACTCATATATACTTTAGATTGATTTAAAACTTCATTTTTAATTTAAAAGGATCTAGG
TGAAGATCCTTTTTGATAATCTCATGACCAAAATCCCTTAACGTGAGTTTTCGTTCCACTGAGCGTCAGA
CCCCGTAGAAAAGATCAAAGGATCTTCTTGAGATCCTTTTTTTCTGCGCGTAATCTGCTGCTTGCAAACA
AAAAAACCACCGCTACCAGCGGTGGTTTGTTTGCCGGATCAAGAGCTACCAACTCTTTTTCCGAAGGTAA
CTGGCTTCAGCAGAGCGCAGATACCAAATACTGTTCTTCTAGTGTAGCCGTAGTTAGGCCACCACTTCAA
GAACTCTGTAGCACCGCCTACATACCTCGCTCTGCTAATCCTGTTACCAGTGGCTGCTGCCAGTGGCGAT
AAGTCGTGTCTTACCGGGTTGGACTCAAGACGATAGTTACCGGATAAGGCGCAGCGGTCGGGCTGAACGG
GGGGTTCGTGCACACAGCCCAGCTTGGAGCGAACGACCTACACCGAACTGAGATACCTACAGCGTGAGCT
ATGAGAAAGCGCCACGCTTCCCGAAGGGAGAAAGGCGGACAGGTATCCGGTAAGCGGCAGGGTCGGAACA
GGAGAGCGCACGAGGGAGCTTCCAGGGGGAAACGCCTGGTATCTTTATAGTCCTGTCGGGTTTCGCCACC
TCTGACTTGAGCGTCGATTTTTGTGATGCTCGTCAGGGGGGCGGAGCCTATGGAAAAACGCCAGCAACGC
GGCCTTTTTACGGTTCCTGGCCTTTTGCTGGCCTTTTGCTCACATGTTCTTTCCTGCGTTATCCCCTGAT
TCTGTGGATAACCGTATTACCGCCTTTGAGTGAGCTGATACCGCTCGCCGCAGCCGAACGACCGAGCGCA
GCGAGTCAGTGAGCGAGGAAGCGGAAGAGCGCCCAATACGCAAACCGCCTCTCCCCGCGCGTTGGCCGAT
TCATTAATGCAGCTGGCACGACAGGTTTCCCGACTGGAAAGCGGGCAGTGAGCGCAACGCAATTAATGTG
AGTTAGCTCACTCATTAGGCACCCCAGGCTTTACACTTTATGCTTCCGGCTCGTATGTTGTGTGGAATTG
TGAGCGGATAACAATTTCACACAGGAAACAGCTATGACCATGATTACGCCAAGCGCGCAATTAACCCTCA
CTAAAGGGAACAAAAGCTGGAGCTGCAAGCTTAATGTAGTCTTATGCAATACTCTTGTAGTCTTGCAACA
TGGTAACGATGAGTTAGCAACATGCCTTACAAGGAGAGAAAAAGCACCGTGCATGCCGATTGGTGGAAGT
AAGGTGGTACGATCGTGCCTTATTAGGAAGGCAACAGACGGGTCTGACATGGATTGGACGAACCACTGAA
TTGCCGCATTGCAGAGATATTGTATTTAAGTGCCTAGCTCGATACATAAACGGGTCTCTCTGGTTAGACC
AGATCTGAGCCTGGGAGCTCTCTGGCTAACTAGGGAACCCACTGCTTAAGCCTCAATAAAGCTTGCCTTG
AGTGCTTCAAGTAGTGTGTGCCCGTCTGTTGTGTGACTCTGGTAACTAGAGATCCCTCAGACCCTTTTAG
TCAGTGTGGAAAATCTCTAGCAGTGGCGCCCGAACAGGGACTTGAAAGCGAAAGGGAAACCAGAGGAGCT
CTCTCGACGCAGGACTCGGCTTGCTGAAGCGCGCACGGCAAGAGGCGAGGGGCGGCGACTGGTGAGTACG
CCAAAAATTTTGACTAGCGGAGGCTAGAAGGAGAGAGATGGGTGCGAGAGCGTCAGTATTAAGCGGGGGA
GAATTAGATCGCGATGGGAAAAAATTCGGTTAAGGCCAGGGGGAAAGAAAAAATATAAATTAAAACATAT
AGTATGGGCAAGCAGGGAGCTAGAACGATTCGCAGTTAATCCTGGCCTGTTAGAAACATCAGAAGGCTGT
AGACAAATACTGGGACAGCTACAACCATCCCTTCAGACAGGATCAGAAGAACTTAGATCATTATATAATA
CAGTAGCAACCCTCTATTGTGTGCATCAAAGGATAGAGATAAAAGACACCAAGGAAGCTTTAGACAAGAT
AGAGGAAGAGCAAAACAAAAGTAAGACCACCGCACAGCAAGCGGCCGCTGATCTTCAGACCTGGAGGAGG
AGATATGAGGGACAATTGGAGAAGTGAATTATATAAATATAAAGTAGTAAAAATTGAACCATTAGGAGTA
GCACCCACCAAGGCAAAGAGAAGAGTGGTGCAGAGAGAAAAAAGAGCAGTGGGAATAGGAGCTTTGTTCC
TTGGGTTCTTGGGAGCAGCAGGAAGCACTATGGGCGCAGCGTCAATGACGCTGACGGTACAGGCCAGACA
ATTATTGTCTGGTATAGTGCAGCAGCAGAACAATTTGCTGAGGGCTATTGAGGCGCAACAGCATCTGTTG
CAACTCACAGTCTGGGGCATCAAGCAGCTCCAGGCAAGAATCCTGGCTGTGGAAAGATACCTAAAGGATC
AACAGCTCCTGGGGATTTGGGGTTGCTCTGGAAAACTCATTTGCACCACTGCTGTGCCTTGGAATGCTAG
TTGGAGTAATAAATCTCTGGAACAGATTTGGAATCACACGACCTGGATGGAGTGGGACAGAGAAATTAAC
AATTACACAAGCTTAATACACTCCTTAATTGAAGAATCGCAAAACCAGCAAGAAAAGAATGAACAAGAAT
TATTGGAATTAGATAAATGGGCAAGTTTGTGGAATTGGTTTAACATAACAAATTGGCTGTGGTATATAAA
ATTATTCATAATGATAGTAGGAGGCTTGGTAGGTTTAAGAATAGTTTTTGCTGTACTTTCTATAGTGAAT
AGAGTTAGGCAGGGATATTCACCATTATCGTTTCAGACCCACCTCCCAACCCCGAGGGGACCCAGAGAGG
GCCTATTTCCCATGATTCCTTCATATTTGCATATACGATACAAGGCTGTTAGAGAGATAATTAGAATTAA
TTTGACTGTAAACACAAAGATATTAGTACAAAATACGTGACGTAGAAAGTAATAATTTCTTGGGTAGTTT
GCAGTTTTAAAATTATGTTTTAAAATGGACTATCATATGCTTACCGTAACTTGAAAGTATTTCGATTTCT
TGGCTTTATATATCTTGTGGAAAGGACGAAACACCGAAACCAACATTTCGAGAAGGGTTTTAGAGCTAGA
AATAGCAAGTTAAAATAAGGCTAGTCCGTTATCAACTTGAAAAAGTGGCACCGAGTCGGTGCTTTTTTAA
GCTTGGCGTAACTAGATCTTGAGACAAATGGCAGTATTCATCCACAATTTTAAAAGAAAAGGGGGGATTG
GGGGGTACAGTGCAGGGGAAAGAATAGTAGACATAATAGCAACAGACATACAAACTAAAGAATTACAAAA
ACAAATTACAAAAATTCAAAATTTTCGGGTTTATTACAGGGACAGCAGAGATCCACTTTGGCGCCGGCTC
GAGGGGG
Features (pLannotate 1.2.2; 29 found; start..end, strand, type, name):
     14..80      +  CDS            small t antigen (fragment): SV40 (simian virus 40) small t antigen
    106..317     +  promoter       EF-1α core promoter: core promoter for human elongation factor EF-1α
    318..1256    +  intron         EF-1α intron A: intron upstream of the start codon of human EF-1α
   1278..1877    +  CDS            PuroR (fragment): puromycin N-acetyltransferase; pac from Streptomyces; confers resistance to puromycin
   1893..2481    +  misc_feature   WPRE: woodchuck hepatitis virus posttranscriptional regulatory element
   2532..2551    +  misc_feature   cPPT/CTS (fragment): central polypurine tract and central termination sequence of HIV-1
   2553..2786    +  LTR            3' LTR (ΔU3): self-inactivating 3' long terminal repeat (LTR) from HIV-1
   2864..2985    +  polyA_signal   SV40 poly(A) signal: SV40 polyadenylation signal
   3025..3160    +  rep_origin     SV40 ori: SV40 origin of replication
   3181..3199    -  promoter       T7 promoter: promoter for bacteriophage T7 RNA polymerase
   3207..3362    +  CDS            lacZα (fragment): LacZα fragment of β-galactosidase; lacZ fragment
   3367..3795    +  rep_origin     f1 ori (sequence partly withheld): f1 bacteriophage origin of replication; arrow indicates direction of (+) strand synthesis
   3848..3952    +  promoter       AmpR promoter: bla
   3953..4813    +  CDS            AmpR: β-lactamase; bla; confers resistance to ampicillin, carbenicillin, and related antibiotics
   4984..5572    +  rep_origin     ori: high-copy-number ColE1/pMB1/pBR322/pUC origin of replication
   5755..5847    +  CDS            lacI (fragment): lac repressor; lacI; The lac repressor binds to the lac operator to inhibit transcription in E. coli. This inhibition can be relieved by adding lactose or isopropyl-β-D-thiogalactopyranoside (IPTG).
   5860..5881    +  protein_bind   CAP binding site: CAP binding activates transcription in the presence of cAMP. E. coli catabolite activator protein
   5896..5926    +  promoter       lac promoter: promoter for the E. coli lac operon
   5934..5950    +  protein_bind   lac operator: The lac repressor binds to the lac operator to inhibit transcription in E. coli. This inhibition can be relieved by adding lactose or isopropyl-β-D-thiogalactopyranoside (IPTG). lac repressor encoded by lacI
   5995..6013    +  promoter       T3 promoter: promoter for bacteriophage T3 RNA polymerase
   6041..6267    +  promoter       RSV promoter: Rous sarcoma virus enhancer/promoter
   6268..6448    +  LTR            5' LTR (truncated): truncated 5' long terminal repeat (LTR) from HIV-1
   6495..6620    +  misc_feature   HIV-1 Ψ: packaging signal of human immunodeficiency virus type 1
   6604..6967    +  CDS            HIV-1 gag (fragment): gag protein from human immunodeficiency virus 1; gag
   7113..7346    +  misc_feature   RRE: The Rev response element (RRE) of HIV-1 allows for Rev-dependent mRNA export from the nucleus to the cytoplasm.
   7723..7749    +  CDS            Rev (fragment): human immunodeficiency virus 1 (HIV-1) Rev protein; rev; enhances nuclear export of unspliced and incompletely spliced viral mRNAs
   7753..7993    +  promoter       U6 promoter: RNA polymerase III promoter for human U6 snRNA
   8023..8098    +  misc_RNA       gRNA scaffold: guide RNA scaffold for the Streptococcus pyogenes CRISPR/Cas9 system
   8154..8271    +  misc_feature   cPPT/CTS: central polypurine tract and central termination sequence of HIV-1
