[The description below was written by a language model from this plasmid's Addgene catalogue record and pLannotate feature annotations shown in this document.]
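Description:
DGKI gRNA (BRDN0001144797) is a third-generation lentiviral CRISPR guide RNA plasmid built on the lentiGuide-Puro backbone and designed to target human DGKI (diacylglycerol kinase iota; the guide was designed against the NM_004717.2 reference transcript). It is propagated in E. coli as a high-copy plasmid through a ColE1/pUC-type origin with ampicillin selection from the β-lactamase gene. The backbone also carries an f1 origin, an SV40 origin and poly(A) signal, and remnants of lac and T7/T3 cloning-vector sequences.

The lentiviral transfer cassette begins with an RSV promoter fused to a truncated HIV-1 5' LTR, which makes genomic RNA production Tat-independent. This is followed by the Ψ packaging signal with a partial gag sequence, the Rev response element for nuclear export of the unspliced genome, and a cPPT/CTS element that aids nuclear import. It ends in a self-inactivating ΔU3 3' LTR. Within this frame, a human U6 RNA polymerase III promoter drives the DGKI-specific spacer joined to the Streptococcus pyogenes Cas9 guide RNA scaffold. A separate EF-1α promoter with its intron A expresses puromycin N-acetyltransferase for selection of transduced mammalian cells, and a WPRE downstream enhances transcript expression.

The plasmid does not encode Cas9, so it is meant to be used alongside a separate Cas9 vector such as lentiCas9-Blast or in cells that already express Cas9. It belongs to a human kinome guide RNA collection based on optimized sgRNA design rules, and is used for Cas9-mediated targeting of DGKI in human cells, typically to knock the gene out.
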