Addgene plasmid #76613: DGKI gRNA (BRDN0001144797)
Purpose: 3rd generation lentiviral gRNA plasmid targeting human DGKI
Depositing lab: John Doench & David Root. Depositing organization: Broad Institute. Publication: Optimized sgRNA design to maximize activity and minimize off-target effects of CRISPR-Cas9. Doench JG, Fusi N, Sullender M, Hegde M, Vaimberg EW, Donovan KF, Smith I, Tothova Z, Wilen C, Orchard R, Virgin HW, Listgarten J, Root DE. Nat Biotechnol. 2016 Jan 18. doi: 10.1038/nbt.3437. PubMed 26780180.
Backbone
  Vector backbone: lentiGuide-Puro
  Backbone manufacturer: Zhang Lab (Addgene plasmid # 52963)
  Vector type: Mammalian Expression, Lentiviral, CRISPR
  Selectable markers: Puromycin
Growth in bacteria
  Bacterial resistance: Ampicillin, 100 μg/mL
  Growth temperature: 37°C
  Growth strain: DH5alpha
  Copy number: High Copy
Gene/Insert
  Gene/Insert name: DGKI (alt names: DGKI; NM_004717.2)
  gRNA/shRNA sequence: AAACCAACATTTCGAGAAGG
  Species: H. sapiens (human)
  Entrez Gene: DGKI (a.k.a. DGK-IOTA)
  Promoter: hU6
  Cloning method: Unknown
  Sequencing primers: 5′ U6-F; 3′ pS2-R
Terms and licenses: Academic/Nonprofit Terms; Industry Terms: Not Available to Industry
Depositor comments: The gRNA was designed to target the following Genbank reference sequence(s): NM_004717.2. Note that this plasmid does NOT contain Cas9. It should be used in conjunction with lentiCas9-Blast (Addgene #52962) or otherwise with cell lines already expressing Cas9. Browse the full kinome gRNA library at http://www.addgene.org/pooled-library/broadgpp-human-kinome/ or visit http://www.broadinstitute.org/rnai/public/ for detailed protocols and information.
How to cite: DGKI gRNA (BRDN0001144797) was a gift from John Doench & David Root (Addgene plasmid # 76613 ; http://n2t.net/addgene:76613 ; RRID:Addgene_76613)
