>Addgene plasmid #76613 | DGKI gRNA (BRDN0001144797) | depositor partial sequence | sequence record 144073 | Target Sequence
AAACCAACATTTCGAGAAGG
