>Addgene plasmid #76613 | DGKI gRNA (BRDN0001144797) | addgene partial sequence | sequence record 186171 | hU6-F
TAGAAAGTAATAATTTCTTGGGTAGTTTGCAGTTTTAAAATTATGTTTTAAAATGGACTATCATATGCTT
ACCGTAACTTGAAAGTATTTCGATTTCTTGGCTTTATATATCTTGTGGAAAGGACGAAACACCGAAACCA
ACATTTCGAGAAGGGTTTTAGAGCTAGAAATAGCAAGTTAAAATAAGGCTAGTCCGTTATCAACTTGAAA
AAGTGGCACCGAGTCGGTGCTTTTTTAAGCTTGGCGTAACTAGATCTTGAGACAAATGGCAGTATTCATC
CACAATTTTAAAAGAAAAGGGGGGATTGGGGGGTACAGTGCAGGGGAAAGAATAGTAGACATAATAGCAA
CAGACATACAAACTAAAGAATTACAAAAACAAATTACAAAAATTCAAAATTTTCGGGTTTATTACAGGGA
CAGCAGAGATCCACTTTGGCGCCGGCTCGAGGGGGCCCGGGTGCAAAGATGGATAAAGTTTTAAACAGAG
AGGAATCTTTGCAGCTAATGGACCTTCTAGGTCTTGAAAGGAGTGGGAATTGGCTCCGGTGCCCGTCAGT
GGGCAGAGCG
